Addgene plasmid #31421: Ube2L3
Depositing lab: Rachel Klevit. Depositing organization: University of Washington. Publication: E2-BRCA1 RING interactions dictate synthesis of mono- or specific polyubiquitin chain linkages. Christensen DE, Brzovic PS, Klevit RE. Nat Struct Mol Biol. 2007 Oct . 14(10):941-8. 10.1038/nsmb1295 PubMed 17873885.
Backbone
  Vector backbone: pACT2
  Backbone manufacturer: Clonetech
  Backbone size w/o insert (bp): 8100
  Vector type: Yeast Expression
Growth in bacteria
  Bacterial resistance: Ampicillin, 100 μg/mL
  Growth temperature: 37°C
  Growth strain: DH5alpha
  Copy number: Unknown
Gene/Insert
  Gene/Insert name: Ubiquitin Conjugating Enzyme (alt name: UbcH7)
  Species: H. sapiens (human)
  Insert size (bp): 400
  Entrez Gene: UBE2L3 (a.k.a. E2-F1, L-UBC, UBCH7, UbcM4)
  Tag / fusion protein: HA (N terminal on backbone)
  Cloning method: Restriction Enzyme
  Sequencing primers: 5′ GAL4 AD
Terms and licenses: Academic/Nonprofit Terms; Industry Terms: Not Available to Industry
How to cite: Ube2L3 was a gift from Rachel Klevit (Addgene plasmid # 31421 ; http://n2t.net/addgene:31421 ; RRID:Addgene_31421)
