[The description below was written by a language model from this plasmid's Addgene catalogue record.]
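Description:
Ube2L3 is a yeast expression plasmid built on the pACT2 backbone (about 8.1 kb without insert), carrying the human ubiquitin-conjugating enzyme UBE2L3, also known as UbcH7, as an insert of roughly 400 bp introduced by restriction cloning. pACT2 is a standard yeast two-hybrid "prey" vector: inserts are placed downstream of the GAL4 transcriptional activation domain, and the record's use of a GAL4 AD sequencing primer fits that arrangement. The backbone also supplies an N-terminal HA epitope tag, so the expressed product is expected to be an activation domain–HA–UbcH7 fusion that can be detected with anti-HA antibodies. In bacteria the plasmid is propagated under ampicillin selection; copy number is listed as unknown. The record does not state the yeast promoter, replication origin or auxotrophic marker. pACT2 vectors are generally described as carrying a LEU2 marker, a 2μ origin and an ADH1 promoter, but no feature table is available here to confirm these elements.

The construct is suited to testing protein–protein interactions of this E2 enzyme in yeast. When the UbcH7 fusion binds a partner fused to the GAL4 DNA-binding domain, a functional transcriptional activator is reconstituted and drives reporter gene expression. The associated publication concerns how interactions between E2 enzymes and the BRCA1 RING domain determine whether monoubiquitin or specific polyubiquitin chain linkages are synthesised. This suggests the plasmid served as one member of a panel of E2 preys screened against a BRCA1 RING bait, although the record does not spell out that use.
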