>Addgene plasmid #31421 | Ube2L3 | addgene partial sequence | sequence record 37908 | Gal4-AD 5'-AATACCACTACAATGGAT-3'
CTCTATGGCTTACCCATACGATGTTCCAGATTACGCTAGCTTGGGTGGTCATATGGCCATGGAGGCCGGA
TCTACAAGTTTGTACAAAAAAGCAGGCTCCGCGGCCGCCCCCTTCACC
[462 nt withheld, positions 119-580]
TAAAAGGGTGGGCGCGCCGACCCAGCTTTCTTGTACAAAGTGGTCTCGAGAGATCTATGAATCGTAGATA
CTGAAAAACCCCGCAAGTTCACTTCAACTGTGCATCGTGCACCATCTCAATTTCTTTCATTTATACATCG
TTTTGCCTTCTTTTATGTAACTATACTCCTCTAAGTTTCAATCTTGGCCATGTAACCTCTGATCTATAGA
ATTTTTTTAAATGACTAGAATTAATGCCC
